>Addgene plasmid #230773 | AiP20041 - pAAV-AiE3088m-minBG-SYFP2-WPRE3-BGHpA | addgene full sequence | sequence record 466353 | Addgene NGS Result
TGGTGGCCTAACTACGGCTACACTAGAAGAACAGTATTTGGTATCTGCGCTCTGCTGAAGCCAGTTACCT
TCGGAAAAAGAGTTGGTAGCTCTTGATCCGGCAAACAAACCACCGCTGGTAGCGGTGGTTTTTTTGTTTG
CAAGCAGCAGATTACGCGCAGAAAAAAAGGATCTCAAGAAGATCCTTTGATCTTTTCTACGGGGTCTGAC
GCTCAGTGGAACGAAAACTCACGTTAAGGGATTTTGGTCATGAGATTATCAAAAAGGATCTTCACCTAGA
TCCTTTTAAATTAAAAATGAAGTTTTAAATCAATCTAAAGTATATATGAGTAAACTTGGTCTGACAGTTA
CCAATGCTTAATCAGTGAGGCACCTATCTCAGCGATCTGTCTATTTCGTTCATCCATAGTTGCCTGACTC
CCCGTCGTGTAGATAACTACGATACGGGAGGGCTTACCATCTGGCCCCAGTGCTGCAATGATACCGCGAG
ACCCACGCTCACCGGCTCCAGATTTATCAGCAATAAACCAGCCAGCCGGAAGGGCCGAGCGCAGAAGTGG
TCCTGCAACTTTATCCGCCTCCATCCAGTCTATTAATTGTTGCCGGGAAGCTAGAGTAAGTAGTTCGCCA
GTTAATAGTTTGCGCAACGTTGTTGCCATTGCTACAGGCATCGTGGTGTCACGCTCGTCGTTTGGTATGG
CTTCATTCAGCTCCGGTTCCCAACGATCAAGGCGAGTTACATGATCCCCCATGTTGTGCAAAAAAGCGGT
TAGCTCCTTCGGTCCTCCGATCGTTGTCAGAAGTAAGTTGGCCGCAGTGTTATCACTCATGGTTATGGCA
GCACTGCATAATTCTCTTACTGTCATGCCATCCGTAAGATGCTTTTCTGTGACTGGTGAGTACTCAACCA
AGTCATTCTGAGAATAGTGTATGCGGCGACCGAGTTGCTCTTGCCCGGCGTCAATACGGGATAATACCGC
GCCACATAGCAGAACTTTAAAAGTGCTCATCATTGGAAAACGTTCTTCGGGGCGAAAACTCTCAAGGATC
TTACCGCTGTTGAGATCCAGTTCGATGTAACCCACTCGTGCACCCAACTGATCTTCAGCATCTTTTACTT
TCACCAGCGTTTCTGGGTGAGCAAAAACAGGAAGGCAAAATGCCGCAAAAAAGGGAATAAGGGCGACACG
GAAATGTTGAATACTCATACTCTTCCTTTTTCAATATTATTGAAGCATTTATCAGGGTTATTGTCTCATG
AGCGGATACATATTTGAATGTATTTAGAAAAATAAACAAATAGGGGTTCCGCGCACATTTCCCCGAAAAG
TGCCACCTGACGTCTAAGAAACCATTATTATCATGACATTAACCTATAAAAATAGGCGTATCACGAGGCC
CTTTCGTCTCGCGCGTTTCGGTGATGACGGTGAAAACCTCTGACACATGCAGCTCCCGGAGACGGTCACA
GCTTGTCTGTAAGCGGATGCCGGGAGCAGACAAGCCCGTCAGGGCGCGTCAGCGGGTGTTGGCGGGTGTC
GGGGCTGGCTTAACTATGCGGCATCAGAGCAGATTGTACTGAGAGTGCACCATAAAATTGTAAACGTTAA
TATTTTGTTAAAATTCGCGTTAAATTTTTGTTAAATCAGCTCATTTTTTAACCAATAGACCGAAATCGGC
AAAATCCCTTATAAATCAAAAGAATAGCCCGAGATAGAGT
[37 nt withheld, positions 1721-1757]
AAAGAACGTGGACTCCAACGTCAAAGG
[141 nt withheld, positions 1785-1925]
G
[46 nt withheld, positions 1927-1972]
A
[95 nt withheld, positions 1974-2068]
TATGCGGTGTGAAATACCGCACAGATGCGTAAGGAGAAAATACCGCATCAGGCGCCCCTGCAGGCAGCTG
CGCGCTCGCTCGCTCACTGAGGCCGCCCGGGCAAAGCCCGGGCGTCGGGCGACCTTTGGTCGCCCGGCCT
CAGTGAGCGAGCGAGCGCGCAGAGAGGGAGTGGCCAACTCCATCACTAGGGGTTCCTGCGGCCGCTCGGT
CCGCACGTGAGATCTCATGCCTGCTATTGTCTTCCCAATCCTCCCCCTTGCTGTCCTGCCCCACCCCACC
CCCCAGAATAGAATGACACCTACTCAGACAATGCGATGCAATTTCCTCATTTTATTAGGAAAGGACAGTG
GGAGTGGCACCTTCCAGGGTCAAGGAAGGCACGGGGGAGGGGCAAACAACAGATGGCTGGCAACTAGAAG
GCACAGTCGAAGATCTCTCGAGCCACGGAATTGTCAGTGCCCAACAGCCGAGCCCCTGTCCAGCAGCGGG
CAAGGCAGGCGGCGATGAGTTCCGCCGTGGCAAGAACTAACCAGGATTTATACAAGGAGGAGAAAATGAA
AGCCATACGGGAAGCAATAGCATGATACAAAGGCATTAAAGCAGCGTATCCACATAGCGTAAAAGGAGCA
ACATAGTTAAGAATACCAGTCAATCTTTCACAAATTTTGTAATCCAGAGGTTGATTATGATATCGAATTC
GCGGCCGCGGCGCGCCGTCGACTTACTTGTACAGCTCGTCCATGCCGAGAGTGATCCCGGCGGCGGTCAC
GAACTCCAGCAGGACCATGTGATCGCGCTTCTCGTTGGGGTCTTTGCTCAGCTTGGACTGGTAGCTCAGG
TAGTGGTTGTCGGGCAGCAGCACGGGGCCGTCGCCGATGGGGGTGTTCTGCTGGTAGTGGTCGGCGAGCT
GCACGCCGCCGTCCTCGATGTTGTGGCGGATCTTGAAGTTGGCCTTGATGCCGTTCTTCTGCTTGTCGGC
GGTGATATAGACGTTGTGGCTGTTGTAGTTGTACTCCAGCTTGTGCCCCAGGATGTTGCCGTCCTCCTTG
AAGTCGATGCCCTTCAGCTCGATGCGGTTCACCAGGGTGTCGCCCTCGAACTTCACCTCGGCGCGGGTCT
TGTAGTTGCCGTCGTCCTTGAAGAAGATGGTGCGCTCCTGGACGTAGCCTTCGGGCATGGCGGACTTGAA
GAAGTCGTGCTGCTTCATGTGGTCGGGGTAGCGGGCGAAGCACTGCACGCCGTAGCCCAGGGTGGTCACG
AGGGTGGGCCAGGGCACGGGCAGCTTGCCGGTGGTGCAGATCAGCTTCAGGGTCAGCTTGCCGTAGGTGG
CATCGCCCTCGCCCTCGCCGGACACGCTGAACTTGTGGCCGTTTACGTCGCCGTCCAGCTCGACCAGGAT
GGGCACCACCCCGGTGAACAGCTCCTCGCCCTTGCTCACCATGGTGGCGACCGGTAGCGCTAGCTTCGAA
AGATCTGGATCCCAGAAGCAAATGTAAGCAATAGATGGCTCTGCCCTGACTTTTATGCCCAGCCCGAGCT
CCGCCGGCGCAGAAATTCAGCCAAACTTTTATTATTTTTTTAAAATCGATGTAAATCTCCCATGCTGTTT
AAATGTCGGAACTAAATTTACCAAACTTGGCAGATTCGTAAAGCTAAGCAGGACTGCCAAGAGTTCCCAG
TTTCAAGCAGAGAGAGTTCTAACAGCTCCTGAAATACTTGCTGGAGGCACCTGGTGGTTAATTGCAGCTC
CATATTTCCTCCTGAGCGCCTACCTTGCTCGCTGGCATTGGCGCACATAGGATTATTACAGCGATGATGA
GGTGGCAGAATAGAAGTCCTAAAATAAGGCACAGCCCCGGAAAGGGAACACATTCATACAGACTCCTCCC
TAAGGAATTAGGCATGTTCCTGATATTCTCTCAAGCTGGTTATGCCAAACAAGTAGAGGGGCAGTTGGCA
AGGGAGACGGAAACCATACCCGTAAATCCGTAACGCGTGCGGCCGCAGGAACCCCTAGTGATGGAGTTGG
CCACTCCCTCTCTGCGCGCTCGCTCGCTCACTGAGGCCGGGCGACCAAAGGTCGCCCGACGCCCGGGCGG
CCTCAGTGAGCGAGCGAGCGCGCAGCTGCCTGCAGGACATGTGAGCAAAAGGCCAGCAAAAGGCCAGGAA
CCGTAAAAAGGCCGCGTTGCTGGCGTTTTTCCATAGGCTCCGCCCCCCTGACGAGCATCACAAAAATCGA
CGCTCAAGTCAGAGGTGGCGAAACCCGACAGGACTATAAAGATACCAGGCGTTTCCCCCTGGAAGCTCCC
TCGTGCGCTCTCCTGTTCCGACCCTGCCGCTTACCGGATACCTGTCCGCCTTTCTCCCTTCGGGAAGCGT
GGCGCTTTCTCATAGCTCACGCTGTAGGTATCTCAGTTCGGTGTAGGTCGTTCGCTCCAAGCTGGGCTGT
GTGCACGAACCCCCCGTTCAGCCCGACCGCTGCGCCTTATCCGGTAACTATCGTCTTGAGTCCAACCCGG
TAAGACACGACTTATCGCCACTGGCAGCAGCCACTGGTAACAGGATTAGCAGAGCGAGGTATGTAGGCGG
TGCTACAGAGTTCTTGAAG
Features (pLannotate 1.2.2; 14 found; start..end, strand, type, name):
    348..1208    -  CDS            AmpR: β-lactamase; bla; confers resistance to ampicillin, carbenicillin, and related antibiotics
   1209..1313    -  promoter       AmpR promoter: bla
   1408..1443    +  CDS            rop (fragment): Rop protein, which maintains plasmids at low copy number; rop
   1545..1594    +  misc_feature   bom (fragment): basis of mobility region from pBR322
   1595..2050    -  rep_origin     f1 ori (sequence partly withheld): f1 bacteriophage origin of replication; arrow indicates direction of (+) strand synthesis
   2069..2120    +  misc_feature   bom (fragment): basis of mobility region from pBR322
   2125..2265    -  repeat_region  AAV2 ITR: inverted terminal repeat of adeno-associated virus serotype 2 inverted
   2383..2494    -  polyA_signal   bGH poly(A) signal: bovine growth hormone polyadenylation signal
   2511..2591    -  misc_feature   WPRE (fragment): woodchuck hepatitis virus posttranscriptional regulatory element
   2597..2754    -  misc_feature   WPRE (fragment): woodchuck hepatitis virus posttranscriptional regulatory element
   2794..3510    -  CDS            SYFP2: SYFP2 is a basic (constitutively fluorescent) yellow fluorescent protein published in 2006, derived from Aequorea victoria. It is reported to be a very rapidly-maturing monomer with moderate acid sensitivity.
   4110..4137    -  repeat_region  AAV2 ITR (fragment): inverted terminal repeat of adeno-associated virus serotype 2 inverted
   4166..4193    -  repeat_region  AAV2 ITR (fragment): inverted terminal repeat of adeno-associated virus serotype 2 inverted
   4266..177     -  rep_origin     ori (across the origin): high-copy-number ColE1/pMB1/pBR322/pUC origin of replication
