[The description below was written by a language model from this plasmid's Addgene catalogue record and pLannotate feature annotations shown in this document.]
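Description:
AiP20041 - pAAV-AiE3088m-minBG-SYFP2-WPRE3-BGHpA is a 4,677 nt AAV transfer plasmid built on a pAAV2 backbone. It is used to package a recombinant adeno-associated virus genome that reports the activity of a candidate brain cell-type enhancer. In bacteria it replicates from a high-copy ColE1/pUC-type origin and is selected with ampicillin through the β-lactamase gene and its native promoter. An f1 phage origin and small remnants of pBR322 rop and bom sequences are also present in the backbone. The record lists a recombination-deficient strain as the host, which is typical for plasmids carrying repeat-prone ITRs.

The payload lies between AAV2 inverted terminal repeats, which provide the cis signals for genome replication and encapsidation. One ITR is annotated in full, while the other is detected only as two short fragments, a common result of automated annotation or sequencing through these structured repeats. Within the cassette, the AiE3088m enhancer is placed next to minBG, which by its name is taken to be a minimal beta-globin promoter. Such a promoter has little activity on its own, so transcription depends largely on the enhancer. Neither element is annotated in the feature table, but an unannotated interval of about 600 nt between the SYFP2 coding sequence and the fragmentary ITR is where they would be expected. The reporter is SYFP2, a rapidly maturing monomeric yellow fluorescent protein. It is followed by WPRE3, a shortened woodchuck posttranscriptional element that appears as two WPRE fragments and boosts transcript expression, and then by the bovine growth hormone polyadenylation signal.

The stated purpose is to drive AAV-mediated transgene expression in specific brain cell populations. The record does not say which populations AiE3088m targets.
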