Addgene plasmid #230773: AiP20041 - pAAV-AiE3088m-minBG-SYFP2-WPRE3-BGHpA
Purpose: AiE3088m is an enhancer sequence, designed to drive AAV-mediated transgene expression in specific populations of brain cells
Depositing lab: Allen Institute for Brain Science & Bosiljka Tasic. Depositing organization: Allen Institute. Publication: A suite of enhancer AAVs and transgenic mouse lines for genetic access to cortical cell types. Ben-Simon Y, Hooper M, Narayan S, Daigle TL, Dwivedi D, Way SW, Oster A, Stafford DA, Mich JK, Taormina MJ, Martinez RA, Opitz-Araya X, Roth JR, Alexander JR, Allen S, Amster A, Arbuckle J, Ayala A, Baker PM, Bakken TE, Barcelli T, Barta S, Bendrick J, Bertagnolli D, Bielstein C, Bishwakarma P, Bowlus J, Boyer G, Brouner K, Casian B, Casper T, Chakka AB, Chakrabarty R, Chance RK, Chavan S, Clark M, Colbert K, Collman F, Daniel S, Departee M, DiValentin P, Donadio N, Dotson N, Egdorf T, Fliss T, Gabitto M, Garcia J, Gary A, Gasperini M, Gloe J, Goldy J, Gore BB, Graybuck L, Greisman N, Haeseleer F, Halterman C, Haradon Z, Hastings SD, Helback O, Ho W, Hockemeyer D, Huang C, Huff S, Hunker A, Johansen N, Jones D, Juneau Z, Kalmbach B, Kannan M, Khem S, Kussick E, Kutsal R, Larsen R, Lee C, Lee AY, Leibly M, Lenz GH, Li S, Liang E, Lusk N, Madigan Z, Malloy J, Malone J, McCue R, Melchor J, Mollenkopf T, Moosman S, Morin E, Newman D, Ng L, Ngo K, Omstead V, Otto S, Oyama A, Pena N, Pham T, Phillips E, Pom CA, Potekhina L, Ransford S, Ray PL, Rette D, Reynoldson C, Rimorin C, Rocha D, Ruiz A, Sanchez REA, Sawyer L, Sedeno-Cortes A, Sevigny JP, Shapovalova N, Shepard N, Shulga L, Sigler AR, Siverts L, Soliman S, Somasundaram S, Staats B, Stewart K, Szelenyi E, Tieu M, Trader C, Tran A, van Velthoven CTJ, Walker M, Wang Y, Weed N, Wirthlin M, Wood T, Wynalda B, Yao Z, Zhou T, Ariza J, Dee N, Reding M, Ronellenfitch K, Mufti S, Sunkin SM, Smith KA, Esposito L, Waters J, Thyagarajan B, Yao S, Lein ES, Zeng H, Levi BP, Ngai J, Ting JT, Tasic B. Cell. 2025 May 16:S0092-8674(25)00513-6. doi: 10.1016/j.cell.2025.05.002. PubMed 40403729.
Backbone
  Vector backbone: pAAV2
  Vector type: AAV
Growth in bacteria
  Bacterial resistance: Ampicillin, 100 μg/mL
  Growth temperature: 37°C
  Growth strain: NEB Stable
  Copy number: High Copy
Gene/Insert
  Gene/Insert name: SYFP2
  Species: Synthetic
  Promoter: minBG
  Cloning method: Gibson Cloning
Terms and licenses: Academic/Nonprofit Terms; Industry Terms: Not Available to Industry
How to cite: AiP20041 - pAAV-AiE3088m-minBG-SYFP2-WPRE3-BGHpA was a gift from Allen Institute for Brain Science & Bosiljka Tasic (Addgene plasmid # 230773 ; http://n2t.net/addgene:230773 ; RRID:Addgene_230773)
